>Addgene plasmid #103606 | LSB-hsa-miR-519a-3p | depositor full sequence | sequence record 196260 | Full Sequence
AATTGAGGGGATAACGCAGGAAAGAACATGTGAGCAAAAGGCCAGCAAAAGGCCAGGAACCGTAAAAAGG
CCGCGTTGCTGGCGTTTTTCCATAGGCTCCGCCCCCCTGACGAGCATCACAAAAATCGACGCTCAAGTCA
GAGGTGGCGAAACCCGACAGGACTATAAAGATACCAGGCGTTTCCCCCTGGAAGCTCCCTCGTGCGCTCT
CCTGTTCCGACCCTGCCGCTTACCGGATACCTGTCCGCCTTTCTCCCTTCGGGAAGCGTGGCGCTTTCTC
ATAGCTCACGCTGTAGGTATCTCAGTTCGGTGTAGGTCGTTCGCTCCAAGCTGGGCTGTGTGCACGAACC
CCCCGTTCAGCCCGACCGCTGCGCCTTATCCGGTAACTATCGTCTTGAGTCCAACCCGGTAAGACACGAC
TTATCGCCACTGGCAGCAGCCACTGGTAACAGGATTAGCAGAGCGAGGTATGTAGGCGGTGCTACAGAGT
TCTTGAAGTGGTGGCCTAACTACGGCTACACTAGAAGAACAGTATTTGGTATCTGCGCTCTGCTGAAGCC
AGTTACCTTCGGAAAAAGAGTTGGTAGCTCTTGATCCGGCAAACAAACCACCGCTGGTAGCGGTGGTTTT
TTTGTTTGCAAGCAGCAGATTACGCGCAGAAAAAAAGGATCTCAAGAAGATCCTTTGATCTTTTCTACGG
GGTCTGACGCTCAGTGGAACGAAAACTCACGTTAAGGGATTTTGGTCATGAGATTATCAAAAAGGATCTT
CACCTAGATCCTTTTAAATTAAAAATGAAGTTTTAAATCAATCTAAAGTATATATGAGTAAACTTGGTCT
GACAGTTACCAATGCTTAATCAGTGAGGCACCTATCTCAGCGATCTGTCTATTTCGTTCATCCATAGTTG
CCTGACTCCCCGTCGTGTAGATAACTACGATACGGGAGGGCTTACCATCTGGCCCCAGTGCTGCAATGAT
ACCGCGAGAACCACGCTCACCGGCTCCAGATTTATCAGCAATAAACCAGCCAGCCGGAAGGGCCGAGCGC
AGAAGTGGTCCTGCAACTTTATCCGCCTCCATCCAGTCTATTAATTGTTGCCGGGAAGCTAGAGTAAGTA
GTTCGCCAGTTAATAGTTTGCGCAACGTTGTTGCCATTGCTACAGGCATCGTGGTGTCACGCTCGTCGTT
TGGTATGGCTTCATTCAGCTCCGGTTCCCAACGATCAAGGCGAGTTACATGATCCCCCATGTTGTGCAAA
AAAGCGGTTAGCTCCTTCGGTCCTCCGATCGTTGTCAGAAGTAAGTTGGCCGCAGTGTTATCACTCATGG
TTATGGCAGCACTGCATAATTCTCTTACTGTCATGCCATCCGTAAGATGCTTTTCTGTGACTGGTGAGTA
CTCAACCAAGTCATTCTGAGAATAGTGTATGCGGCGACCGAGTTGCTCTTGCCCGGCGTCAATACGGGAT
AATACCGCGCCACATAGCAGAACTTTAAAAGTGCTCATCATTGGAAAACGTTCTTCGGGGCGAAAACTCT
CAAGGATCTTACCGCTGTTGAGATCCAGTTCGATGTAACCCACTCGTGCACCCAACTGATCTTCAGCATC
TTTTACTTTCACCAGCGTTTCTGGGTGAGCAAAAACAGGAAGGCAAAATGCCGCAAAAAAGGGAATAAGG
GCGACACGGAAATGTTGAATACTCATACTCTTCCTTTTTCAATATTATTGAAGCATTTATCAGGGTTATT
GTCTCATGAGCGGATACATATTTGAATGTAGCTCCGAATTTCTCGAGGGCTTGTCGACGACGGCGGTCTC
CGTCGTCAGGATCATGAATTCGACCCGCCTGCCACCATGACCGAGTACAAGCCCACGGTGCGCCTCGCCA
CCCGCGACGACGTCCCCCGGGCCGTACGCACCCTCGCCGCCGCGTTCGCCGACTACCCCGCCACGCGCCA
CACCGTCGACCCGGACCGCCACATCGAGCGGGTCACCGAGCTGCAAGAACTCTTCCTCACGCGCGTCGGG
CTCGACATCGGCAAGGTGTGGGTCGCGGACGACGGCGCCGCGGTGGCGGTCTGGACCACGCCGGAGAGCG
TCGAAGCGGGGGCGGTGTTCGCCGAGATCGGCCCGCGCATGGCCGAGTTGAGCGGTTCCCGGCTGGCCGC
GCAGCAACAGATGGAAGGCCTCCTGGCGCCGCACCGGCCCAAGGAGCCCGCGTGGTTCCTGGCCACCGTC
GGCGTCTCGCCCGACCACCAGGGCAAGGGTCTGGGCAGCGCCGTCGTGCTCCCCGGAGTGGAGGCGGCCG
AGCGCGCCGGGGTGCCCGCCTTCCTGGAGACATCCGCGCCCCGCAACCTCCCCTTCTACGAGCGGCTCGG
CTTCACCGTCACCGCCGACGTCGAGGTGCCCGAAGGACCGCGCACCTGGTGCATGACCCGCAAGCCCGGT
GCCTGATACGCGTGAATTCACTCCTCAGGTGCAGGCTGCCTATCAGAAGGTGGTGGCTGGTGTGGCCAAT
GCCCTGGCTCACAAATACCACTGAGATCTTTTTCCCTCTGCCAAAAATTATGGGGACATCATGAAGCCCC
TTGAGCATCTGACTTCTGGCTAATAAAGGAAATTTATTTTCATTGCAATAGTGTGTTGGAATTTTTTGTG
TCTCTCACTCGGAAGGACATATGGGAGGGCAAATCATTTAAAACATCAGAATGAGTATTTGGTTTAGAGT
TTGGCAACATATGCCCATATGCTGGCTGCCATGAACAAAGGTTGGCTATAAAGAGGTCATCAGTATATGA
AACAGCCCCCTGCTGTCCATTCCTTATTCCATAGAAAAGCCTTGACTTGAGGTTAGATTTTTTTTATATT
TTGTTTTGTGTTATTTTTTTCTTTAACATCCCTAAAATTTTCCTTACATGTTTTACTAGCCAGATTTTTC
CTCCTCTCCTGACTACTCCCAGTCATAGCTGTCCCTCTTCTCTTATGGAGATCCCTCGACCTGCAGCCCA
AGCTTGAATTCTCTAGAATTACCCTGTTATCCCTATGCTTGGTTTACCGAGCTCTTATTGGTTTTCAAAC
TTCATTGACTGTGCCCAACGCGCCTGGGAGCTCACGGGGACAGCCCCCCCCCAAAGCCCCCAGGGATGTA
ATTACGTCCCTCCCCCGCTAGGGGGCAGCAGCGAGCCGCCCGGGGCTCCGCTCCGGTCCGGCGCTCCCCC
CGCATCCCCGAGCCGGCAGCGTGCGGGGACAGCCCGGGCACGGGGAAGGTGGCACGGGATCGCTTTCCTC
TGAACGCTTCTCGCTGCTCTTTGAGCCTGCAGACACCTGGGGGGATACGGGGAAAAAGCTAGGCTGAAAG
ACCGGTTCTTAGAATGACACGCGCCTGGGAGCTCACGGGGACAGCCCCCCCCCAAAGCCCCCAGGGATGT
AATTACGTCCCTCCCCCGCTAGGGGGCAGCAGCGAGCCGCCCGGGGCTCCGCTCCGGTCCGGCGCTCCCC
CCGCATCCCCGAGCCGGCAGCGTGCGGGGACAGCCCGGGCACGGGGAAGGTGGCACGGGATCGCTTTCCT
CTGAACGCTTCTCGCTGCTCTTTGAGCCTGCAGACACCTGGGGGGATACGGGGAAAAAGCTAACTTCTGA
GACGACAACTTTGTATAGAAAAGTTGGCTCCGAATTCGCCCTTGACAGCAGAGATCCAGTTTGGTTAATT
AATTGGCTCCGGTGCCCGTCAGTGGGCAGAGCGCACATCGCCCACAGTCCCCGAGAAGTTGTGGGGAGGG
GTCGGCAATTGAACCGGTGCCTAGAGAAGGTGGCGCGGGGTAAACTGGGAAAGTGATGTCGTGTACTGGC
TCCGCCTTTTTCCCGAGGGTGGGGGAGAACCGTATATAAGTGCAGTAGTCGCCGTGAACGTTCTTTTTCG
CAACGGGTTTGCCGCCAGAACACAGGTAAGTGCCGTGTGTGGTTCCCGCGGGCCTGGCCTCTTTACGGGT
TATGGCCCTTGCGTGCCTTGAATTACTTCCACCTGGCTGCAGTACGTGATTCTTGATCCCGAGCTTCGGG
TTGGAAGTGGGTGGGAGAGTTCGAGGCCTTGCGCTTAAGGAGCCCCTTCGCCTCGTGCTTGAGTTGAGGC
CTGGCCTGGGCGCTGGGGCCGCCGCGTGCGAATCTGGTGGCACCTTCGCGCCTGTCTCGCTGCTTTCGAT
AAGTCTCTAGCCATTTAAAATTTTTGATGACCTGCTGCGACGCTTTTTTTCTGGCAAGATAGTCTTGTAA
ATGCGGGCCAAGATCTGCACACTGGTATTTCGGTTTTTGGGGCCGCGGGCGGCGACGGGGCCCGTGCGTC
CCAGCGCACATGTTCGGCGAGGCGGGGCCTGCGAGCGCGGCCACCGAGAATCGGACGGGGGTAGTCTCAA
GCTGGCCGGCCTGCTCTGGTGCCTGGCCTCGCGCCGCCGTGTATCGCCCCGCCCTGGGCGGCAAGGCTGG
CCCGGTCGGCACCAGTTGCGTGAGCGGAAAGATGGCCGCTTCCCGGCCCTGCTGCAGGGAGCTCAAAATG
GAGGACGCGGCGCTCGGGAGAGCGGGCGGGTGAGTCACCCACACAAAGGAAAAGGGCCTTTCCGTCCTCA
GCCGTCGCTTCATGTGACTCCACGGAGTACCGGGCGCCGTCCAGGCACCTCGATTAGTTCTCGAGCTTTT
GGAGTACGTCGTCTTTAGGTTGGGGGGAGGGGTTTTATGCGATGGAGTTTCCCCACACTGAGTGGGTGGA
GACTGAAGTTAGGCCAGCTTGGCACTTGATGTAATTCTCCTTGGAATTTGCCCTTTTTGAGTTTGGATCT
TGGTTCATTCTCAAGCCTCAGACAGTGGTTCAAAGTTTTTTTCTTCCATTTCAGGTGTCGTGAGAAGGGC
GAATTCGACCCAAGTTTGTACAAAAAAGCAGGCTGGATCCAGGTGCCACCATGGTGAGCGAGCTGATTAA
GGAGAACATGCACATGAAGCTGTACATGGAGGGCACCGTGAACAACCACCACTTCAAGTGCACATCCGAG
GGCGAAGGCAAGCCCTACGAGGGCACCCAGACCATGAGAATCAAGGCGGTCGAGGGCGGCCCTCTCCCCT
TCGCCTTCGACATCCTGGCTACCAGCTTCATGTACGGCAGCAAAACCTTCATCAACCACACCCAGGGCAT
CCCCGACTTCTTTAAGCAGTCCTTCCCCGAGGGCTTCACATGGGAGAGAGTCACCACATACGAAGATGGG
GGCGTGCTGACCGCTACCCAGGACACCAGCCTCCAGGACGGCTGCCTCATCTACAACGTCAAGATCAGAG
GGGTGAACTTCCCATCCAACGGCCCTGTGATGCAGAAGAAAACACTCGGCTGGGAGGCCTCCACCGAGAC
ACTGTACCCCGCTGACGGCGGCCTGGAAGGCAGAGCCGACATGGCCCTGAAGCTCGTGGGCGGGGGCCAC
CTGATCTGCAACCTTAAGACCACATACAGATCCAAGAAACCCGCTAAGAACCTCAAGATGCCCGGCGTCT
ACTATGTGGACAGGAGACTGGAAAGAATCAAGGAGGCCGACAAAGAGACATACGTCGAGCAGCACGAGGT
GGCTGTGGCCAGATACTGCGACCTCCCTAGCAAACTGGGGCACAAACTTAATTGAGAATTCTACCACCCA
GCTTTCTTGTACAAAGTGGTACGTCTCAAGACCAGAGGTCTCTGCTTAACGCCAGACACTCTAAAAGGAT
GCACTTTACACTCTAAAAGGATGCACTTTACACTCTAAAAGGATGCACTTTACACTCTAAAAGGATGCAC
TTTCAACCAGAAGAGACCTGTGCTTCACTCCTCAGGTGCAGGCTGCCTATCAGAAGGTGGTGGCTGGTGT
GGCCAATGCCCTGGCTCACAAATACCACTGAGATCTTTTTCCCTCTGCCAAAAATTATGGGGACATCATG
AAGCCCCTTGAGCATCTGACTTCTGGCTAATAAAGGAAATTTATTTTCATTGCAATAGTGTGTTGGAATT
TTTTGTGTCTCTCACTCGGAAGGACATATGGGAGGGCAAATCATTTAAAACATCAGAATGAGTATTTGGT
TTAGAGTTTGGCAACATATGCCCATATGCTGGCTGCCATGAACAAAGGTTGGCTATAAAGAGGTCATCAG
TATATGAAACAGCCCCCTGCTGTCCATTCCTTATTCCATAGAAAAGCCTTGACTTGAGGTTAGATTTTTT
TTATATTTTGTTTTGTGTTATTTTTTTCTTTAACATCCCTAAAATTTTCCTTACATGTTTTACTAGCCAG
ATTTTTCCTCCTCTCCTGACTACTCCCAGTCATAGCTGTCCCTCTTCTCTTATGGAGATCCCGAGCGGTG
CGTTTTTATGCTTGTAGTATTGTATAATGTTTTTAAGATCCAAGCTTCTGACCTCTTCTCTTCCTCCCAC
AGGGCCTCGAGACAATTGCATCGATGGTACCAGTGAAAGTCTGCAATGAATTCGAGTTGGCGCGCCTGTC
ATTCTAAATCTCTCTTTCAGCCTAAAGCTTTTTCCCCGTATCCCCCCAGGTGTCTGCAGGCTCAAAGAGC
AGCGAGAAGCGTTCAGAGGAAAGCGATCCCGTGCCACCTTCCCCGTGCCCGGGCTGTCCCCGCACGCTGC
CGGCTCGGGGATGCGGGGGGAGCGCCGGACCGGAGCGGAGCCCCGGGCGGCTCGCTGCTGCCCCCTAGCG
GGGGAGGGACGTAATTACATCCCTGGGGGCTTTGGGAGGGGGCTGTCCCCGTGAGCTCCCAGGCGCGCCT
GTCATTCTAAATCTCTCTTTCAGCCTAAAGCTTTTTCCCCGTATCCCCCCAGGTGTCTGCAGGCTCAAAG
AGCAGCGAGAAGCGTTCAGAGGAAAGCGATCCCGTGCCACCTTCCCCGTGCCCGGGCTGTCCCCGCACGC
TGCCGGCTCGGGGATGCGGGGGGAGCGCCGGACCGGAGCGGAGCCCCGGGCGGCTCGCTGCTGCCCCCTA
GCGGGGGAGGGACGTAATTACATCCCTGGGGGCTTTGGGGGGGGGCTGTCCCCGTGAGCTCCCAGGCGCG
CCAACTCGGTACCGTATCGATGTCGACGTTAACGCTAGTGATATCAACTTTGTATAGAAAAGTTGGCTCC
GAATTCGCCCTTGACAGCAGAGATCCAGTTTGGTTAATTAATTGGCTCCGGTGCCCGTCAGTGGGCAGAG
CGCACATCGCCCACAGTCCCCGAGAAGTTGTGGGGAGGGGTCGGCAATTGAACCGGTGCCTAGAGAAGGT
GGCGCGGGGTAAACTGGGAAAGTGATGTCGTGTACTGGCTCCGCCTTTTTCCCGAGGGTGGGGGAGAACC
GTATATAAGTGCAGTAGTCGCCGTGAACGTTCTTTTTCGCAACGGGTTTGCCGCCAGAACACAGGTAAGT
GCCGTGTGTGGTTCCCGCGGGCCTGGCCTCTTTACGGGTTATGGCCCTTGCGTGCCTTGAATTACTTCCA
CCTGGCTGCAGTACGTGATTCTTGATCCCGAGCTTCGGGTTGGAAGTGGGTGGGAGAGTTCGAGGCCTTG
CGCTTAAGGAGCCCCTTCGCCTCGTGCTTGAGTTGAGGCCTGGCCTGGGCGCTGGGGCCGCCGCGTGCGA
ATCTGGTGGCACCTTCGCGCCTGTCTCGCTGCTTTCGATAAGTCTCTAGCCATTTAAAATTTTTGATGAC
CTGCTGCGACGCTTTTTTTCTGGCAAGATAGTCTTGTAAATGCGGGCCAAGATCTGCACACTGGTATTTC
GGTTTTTGGGGCCGCGGGCGGCGACGGGGCCCGTGCGTCCCAGCGCACATGTTCGGCGAGGCGGGGCCTG
CGAGCGCGGCCACCGAGAATCGGACGGGGGTAGTCTCAAGCTGGCCGGCCTGCTCTGGTGCCTGGCCTCG
CGCCGCCGTGTATCGCCCCGCCCTGGGCGGCAAGGCTGGCCCGGTCGGCACCAGTTGCGTGAGCGGAAAG
ATGGCCGCTTCCCGGCCCTGCTGCAGGGAGCTCAAAATGGAGGACGCGGCGCTCGGGAGAGCGGGCGGGT
GAGTCACCCACACAAAGGAAAAGGGCCTTTCCGTCCTCAGCCGTCGCTTCATGTGACTCCACGGAGTACC
GGGCGCCGTCCAGGCACCTCGATTAGTTCTCGAGCTTTTGGAGTACGTCGTCTTTAGGTTGGGGGGAGGG
GTTTTATGCGATGGAGTTTCCCCACACTGAGTGGGTGGAGACTGAAGTTAGGCCAGCTTGGCACTTGATG
TAATTCTCCTTGGAATTTGCCCTTTTTGAGTTTGGATCTTGGTTCATTCTCAAGCCTCAGACAGTGGTTC
AAAGTTTTTTTCTTCCATTTCAGGTGTCGTGAGAAGGGCGAATTCGACCCAAGTTTGTACAAAAAAGCAG
GCTCGCCACCATGGTGAGCAAGGGCGAGGAGCTGTTCACCGGGGTGGTGCCCATCCTGGTCGAGCTGGAC
GGCGACGTAAACGGCCACAAGTTCAGCGTGAGGGGCGAGGGCGAGGGCGATGCCACCAACGGCAAGCTGA
CCCTGAAGTTCATCTGCACCACCGGCAAGCTGCCCGTGCCCTGGCCCACCCTCGTGACCACCCTGAGCCA
CGGCGTGCAGTGCTTCGCCCGCTACCCCGACCACATGAAGCAGCACGACTTCTTCAAGTCCGCCATGCCC
GAAGGCTACGTCCAGGAGCGCACCATCTTCTTCAAGGACGACGGCACCTACAAGACCCGCGCCGAGGTGA
AGTTCGAGGGCGACACCCTAGTGAACCGCATCGAGCTGAAGGGCGTCGACTTCAAGGAGGACGGCAACAT
CCTGGGGCACAAGCTGGAGTACAACTTCAACAGCCACAACATCTATATCATGGCCGTCAAGCAGAAGAAC
GGCATCAAGGTGAACTTCAAGATCCGCCACAACGTGGAGGACGGCAGCGTGCAGCTCGCCGACCACTACC
AGCAGAACACCCCCATCGGCGACGGCCCCGTGCTGCTGCCCGACAGCCACTACCTGAGCACCCAGTCCGT
GCTGAGCAAAGACCCCAACGAGAAGCGCGATCACATGGTCCTGCTGGAGTTCCGCACCGCCGCCGGGATC
ACTCTCGGCATGGACGAGCTGTACAAGTAATACCACCCAGCTTTCTTGTACAAAGTGGTACGCGTGAATT
CACTCCTCAGGTGCAGGCTGCCTATCAGAAGGTGGTGGCTGGTGTGGCCAATGCCCTGGCTCACAAATAC
CACTGAGATCTTTTTCCCTCTGCCAAAAATTATGGGGACATCATGAAGCCCCTTGAGCATCTGACTTCTG
GCTAATAAAGGAAATTTATTTTCATTGCAATAGTGTGTTGGAATTTTTTGTGTCTCTCACTCGGAAGGAC
ATATGGGAGGGCAAATCATTTAAAACATCAGAATGAGTATTTGGTTTAGAGTTTGGCAACATATGCCCAT
ATGCTGGCTGCCATGAACAAAGGTTGGCTATAAAGAGGTCATCAGTATATGAAACAGCCCCCTGCTGTCC
ATTCCTTATTCCATAGAAAAGCCTTGACTTGAGGTTAGATTTTTTTTATATTTTGTTTTGTGTTATTTTT
TTCTTTAACATCCCTAAAATTTTCCTTACATGTTTTACTAGCCAGATTTTTCCTCCTCTCCTGACTACTC
CCAGTCATAGCTGTCCCTCTTCTCTTATGGAGATCCCTCGACCTGCAGCCCAAGCTTGGCGTAATCATGG
TCATAGCTGTTTCCTGTGTGAAATTGTTATCCGCTCACAATTCCACACAACATACGAGCCGGAAGCATAA
AGTGTAAAGCCTGGGGTGCCTAATGAGTGAGCTAACTCACATTAATTGCGTTGCGCTCACTGCCCGCTTT
CCAGTCGGGAAACCTGTCGTGCCAGCGGATCGACAGTACTAAGCTTGGTCTAATACCCAATCTCTCGTCT
TATCCAGATGTTTTATACGCCTCTGGCCCGTGTCTCAAAATCTCTGATGTTACATTGCACAAGATAAAAT
AATATCATCATGAACAATAAAACTGTCTGCTTACATAAACAGTAATACAAGGGGTGTTATGAGCCATATT
CAACGGGAAACGTCGAGGCCGCGATTAAATTCCAACATGGATGCTGATTTATATGGGTATAAATGGGCTC
GCGATAATGTCGGGCAATCAGGTGCGACAATCTATCGCTTGTATGGGAAGCCCGATGCGCCAGAGTTGTT
TCTGAAACATGGCAAAGGTAGCGTTGCCAATGATGTTACAGATGAGATGGTCAGACTAAACTGGCTGACG
GAATTTATGCCTCTTCCGACCATCAAGCATTTTATCCGTACTCCTGATGATGCATGGTTACTCACCACTG
CGATCCCCGGAAAAACAGCATTCCAGGTATTAGAAGAATATCCTGATTCAGGTGAAAATATTGTTGATGC
GCTGGCAGTGTTCCTGCGCCGGTTGCATTCGATTCCTGTTTGTAATTGTCCTTTTAACAGCGATCGCGTA
TTTCGTCTCGCTCAGGCGCAATCACGAATGAATAACGGTTTGGTTGATGCGAGTGATTTTGATGACGAGC
GTAATGGCTGGCCTGTTGAACAAGTCTGGAAAGAAATGCATAAACTTTTGCCATTCTCACCGGATTCAGT
CGTCACTCATGGTGATTTCTCACTTGATAACCTTATTTTTGACGAGGGGAAATTAATAGGTTGTATTGAT
GTTGGACGAGTCGGAATCGCAGACCGATACCAGGATCTTGCCATCCTATGGAACTGCCTCGGTGAGTTTT
CTCCTTCATTACAGAAACGGCTTTTTCAAAAATATGGTATTGATAATCCTGATATGAATAAATTGCAGTT
TCATTTGATGCTCGATGAGTTTTTCTAATCAGAATTGGTTAATTGGTTGTAACACTGGCAGAGCATTACG
CTGACTTGACGGGACGGCGCAAGCTCATGACCAAAATCCCTTAACGTGAGTTACGCGTCGTTCCACTGAG
CGTCAGAGGTATCACTAGTATTACAGAGGTAAGTTATAACAGTCGCCTAACCC
Features (pLannotate 1.2.2; 28 found; start..end, strand, type, name):
     87..675     -  rep_origin     ori: high-copy-number ColE1/pMB1/pBR322/pUC origin of replication
    846..1706    -  CDS            AmpR: β-lactamase; bla; confers resistance to ampicillin, carbenicillin, and related antibiotics
   1707..1778    -  promoter       AmpR promoter: bla
   1857..2456    +  CDS            PuroR: puromycin N-acetyltransferase; pac from Streptomyces alboniger; confers resistance to puromycin
   2461..2541    +  CDS            HBB (fragment): HBB_PONPY - Experimental evidence at transcript level: Swiss-Prot protein existence level 2. Involved in oxygen transport from the lung to the various peripheral tissues. From Pongo pygmaeus (Bornean orangutan).
   2612..2667    +  polyA_signal   β-globin poly(A) signal: rabbit β-globin polyadenylation signal (Gil and Proudfoot, 1987)
   3646..3666    +  protein_bind   attB4: mutant version of attB; core recombination site for the Gateway® BP reaction BP Clonase™
   3734..3945    +  promoter       EF-1α core promoter: core promoter for human elongation factor EF-1α
   3946..4884    +  intron         EF-1α intron A: intron upstream of the start codon of human EF-1α
   4911..4931    +  protein_bind   attB1: mutant version of attB; core recombination site for the Gateway® BP reaction BP Clonase™
   4951..5646    +  CDS            mKate2: mKate2 is a basic (constitutively fluorescent) red fluorescent protein published in 2009, derived from Entacmaea quadricolor. It is reported to be a rapidly-maturing monomer with moderate acid sensitivity.
   5666..5690    -  protein_bind   attB2: mutant version of attB; recombination site for the Gateway® BP reaction BP Clonase™
   5834..5908    +  CDS            HBB (fragment): HBB_PONPY - Experimental evidence at transcript level: Swiss-Prot protein existence level 2. Involved in oxygen transport from the lung to the various peripheral tissues. From Pongo pygmaeus (Bornean orangutan).
   5979..6034    +  polyA_signal   β-globin poly(A) signal: rabbit β-globin polyadenylation signal (Gil and Proudfoot, 1987)
   6418..6443    +  misc_feature   SA: splice acceptor site
   7115..7135    +  protein_bind   attB4: mutant version of attB; core recombination site for the Gateway® BP reaction BP Clonase™
   7203..7414    +  promoter       EF-1α core promoter: core promoter for human elongation factor EF-1α
   7415..8353    +  intron         EF-1α intron A: intron upstream of the start codon of human EF-1α
   8380..8400    +  protein_bind   attB1: mutant version of attB; core recombination site for the Gateway® BP reaction BP Clonase™
   8411..9127    +  CDS            EBFP2: EBFP2 is a basic (constitutively fluorescent) blue fluorescent protein published in 2007, derived from Aequorea victoria. It is reported to be a rapidly-maturing monomer with moderate acid sensitivity.
   9135..9159    -  protein_bind   attB2: mutant version of attB; recombination site for the Gateway® BP reaction BP Clonase™
   9163..9243    +  CDS            HBB (fragment): HBB_PONPY - Experimental evidence at transcript level: Swiss-Prot protein existence level 2. Involved in oxygen transport from the lung to the various peripheral tissues. From Pongo pygmaeus (Bornean orangutan).
   9314..9369    +  polyA_signal   β-globin poly(A) signal: rabbit β-globin polyadenylation signal (Gil and Proudfoot, 1987)
   9752..9774    -  protein_bind   lac operator (fragment): The lac repressor binds to the lac operator to inhibit transcription in E. coli. This inhibition can be relieved by adding lactose or isopropyl-β-D-thiogalactopyranoside (IPTG). lac repressor encoded by lacI
   9778..9808    -  promoter       lac promoter: promoter for the E. coli lac operon
   9823..9844    -  protein_bind   CAP binding site: CAP binding activates transcription in the presence of cAMP. E. coli catabolite activator protein
   9857..9896    -  CDS            lacI (fragment): lac repressor; lacI; The lac repressor binds to the lac operator to inhibit transcription in E. coli. This inhibition can be relieved by adding lactose or isopropyl-β-D-thiogalactopyranoside (IPTG).
  10069..10878   +  CDS            KanR: aminoglycoside phosphotransferase; aph(3')-Ia; confers resistance to kanamycin in bacteria or G418 (Geneticin®) in eukaryotes
