[The description below was written by a language model from this plasmid's Addgene catalogue record and pLannotate feature annotations shown in this document.]
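Description:
LSB-hsa-miR-519a-3p is a mammalian expression, synthetic-biology plasmid of about 11 kb, built on the Low Sensor Backbone (LSB) and designed to report the activity of the human microRNA miR-519a-3p by fluorescence. It replicates in E. coli from a high-copy ColE1/pUC-type origin. It carries both an ampicillin resistance gene (β-lactamase with its own promoter) and a kanamycin resistance gene (aph(3')-Ia), and the record lists dual selection with both antibiotics. A puromycin N-acetyltransferase coding sequence followed by a rabbit β-globin poly(A) signal provides a marker for selection in mammalian cells. No promoter is annotated directly upstream of it in the feature table.

The payload consists of two parallel transcription units with the same architecture. Each has a human EF-1α core promoter with intron A, a fluorescent protein coding sequence flanked by Gateway attB1 and attB2 sites (with attB4 upstream of the promoter, reflecting multisite Gateway assembly), and a β-globin 3' region with its poly(A) signal. The first unit expresses the red protein mKate2, and according to the catalogue entry the miR-519a-3p target sequence lies in its 3' UTR. This target is not annotated as a separate feature, but presumably falls in the gap between attB2 and the β-globin region. The second unit expresses the blue protein EBFP2 without a target site and serves as an internal normaliser. When miR-519a-3p is active in a transfected cell, mKate2 is repressed relative to EBFP2, so the red-to-blue ratio gives a measure of miRNA activity.

The depositor notes that the repeated poly(A) elements make the plasmid inherently unstable. The depositor also reports small insertions flanking the puromycin coding region in the physical plasmid relative to the deposited sequence, which do not impair puromycin selection.
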