Addgene plasmid #103606: LSB-hsa-miR-519a-3p
Purpose: Used to sense miRNA activity using fluorescence based tools. hsa-miR-519a-3p target in 3' UTR of of mKate. miRNA activity can be measured by the repression of mKate2 relative to EBFP2 fluorescent proteins . Plasmid is inherently unstable; please see Depositor Comments
Depositing lab: Ron Weiss. Depositing organization: Massachusetts Institute of Technology. Publication: A mixed antagonistic/synergistic miRNA repression model enables accurate predictions of multi-input miRNA sensor activity. Gam JJ, Babb J, Weiss R. Nat Commun. 2018 Jun 22;9(1):2430. doi: 10.1038/s41467-018-04575-0. PubMed 29934631.
Backbone
  Vector backbone: Low Sensor Backbone (LSB)
  Vector type: Mammalian Expression, Synthetic Biology
Growth in bacteria
  Bacterial resistance: Ampicillin and Kanamycin, 100 & 50 μg/mL
  Growth temperature: 30°C
  Growth strain: NEB Stable
  Copy number: High Copy
Gene/Insert
  Gene/Insert name: hsa-miR-519a-3p target
  Species: H. sapiens (human)
  Promoter: EF-1a
  Cloning method: Gibson Cloning
Terms and licenses: Academic/Nonprofit Terms; Industry Terms: Not Available to Industry
Depositor comments: Please note that this plasmid is inherently unstable due to a repeating poly A element. We recommend performing a diagnostic digest on multiple colonies upon receipt. The depositors would like to note the presence of several discrepancies between the depositor sequence and physical plasmid sequence. In particular, the sequences upstream and downstream of the puromycin coding region have 10 bp insertions which do not affect the ability to perform puromycin selection. The sequences for those regions within the physical plasmids are as follows: Upstream of Puro: GAATTCGACCGCCTGTCTCAAGGTGCCACC; Downstream of Puro: GCTTTGAGACTACGCGTGAATTCACTCCTC. Please contact if you are interested in this plasmid prior to placing an order.
How to cite: LSB-hsa-miR-519a-3p was a gift from Ron Weiss (Addgene plasmid # 103606 ; http://n2t.net/addgene:103606 ; RRID:Addgene_103606)
