>Addgene plasmid #103606 | LSB-hsa-miR-519a-3p | depositor partial sequence | sequence record 196261 | hsa-miR-519a-3p target
ACACTCTAAAAGGATGCACTTT
